Addgene plasmid #156451: pX330-EN1680_Sororin-Cterm
Purpose: For transient expression of Cas9 and sgRNA targeting mouse Cdc5a (SORORIN) stop codon
Depositing lab: Elphege Nora. Depositing organization: University of California, San Francisco (UCSF). Publication: Molecular basis of CTCF binding polarity in genome folding. Nora EP, Caccianini L, Fudenberg G, So K, Kameswaran V, Nagle A, Uebersohn A, Hajj B, Saux AL, Coulon A, Mirny LA, Pollard KS, Dahan M, Bruneau BG. Nat Commun. 2020 Nov 5;11(1):5612. doi: 10.1038/s41467-020-19283-x. PubMed 33154377.
Backbone
  Vector backbone: pX330-EN1680_Sororin-Cterm
  Vector type: Mammalian Expression, CRISPR
Growth in bacteria
  Bacterial resistance: Ampicillin, 100 μg/mL
  Growth temperature: 37°C
  Growth strain: DH5alpha
  Copy number: High Copy
Gene/Insert
  Gene/Insert name: Cas9, SORORIN (alt name: CDC5A)
  Species: M. musculus (mouse)
  Mutation: none
  Entrez Gene: Cdca5 (a.k.a. 2610036L13Rik, AL024086, AW536684, C85404)
  Cloning method: Gibson Cloning
Terms and licenses: Academic/Nonprofit Terms; Industry Terms: Not Available to Industry
Depositor comments: Please note: Plasmid contains an A to C single nucleotide mutation in the U6 promoter just upstream of the Sororin gRNA sequence, which did not affect sgRNA activity measurably
How to cite: pX330-EN1680_Sororin-Cterm was a gift from Elphege Nora (Addgene plasmid # 156451 ; http://n2t.net/addgene:156451 ; RRID:Addgene_156451)
