[The description below was written by a language model from this plasmid's Addgene catalogue record and pLannotate feature annotations shown in this document.]
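Description:
pX330-EN1680_Sororin-Cterm is a pX330-type, all-in-one CRISPR plasmid for transient expression in mammalian cells of Streptococcus pyogenes Cas9 together with a single guide RNA aimed at the stop codon region of mouse Cdca5, the gene encoding SORORIN (written "Cdc5a/CDC5A" in parts of the record). It is propagated in E. coli as a high-copy plasmid through a ColE1/pUC-type origin and selected with ampicillin via the β-lactamase gene. An f1 phage origin and a single annotated AAV2 ITR are also present as backbone elements, along with short fragments of bom and rop. No mammalian selection marker or fluorescent reporter is annotated.

The plasmid carries two expression units. A human U6 RNA polymerase III promoter drives the sgRNA: the short gap between the promoter and the S. pyogenes gRNA scaffold corresponds to where the Sororin-targeting spacer sits, and a partial second scaffold fragment follows. The depositor notes an A-to-C single-nucleotide change in the U6 promoter just upstream of the guide, which did not measurably affect sgRNA activity. Downstream, a hybrid promoter made of the CMV enhancer, chicken β-actin promoter and a hybrid intron drives Cas9. The annotation splits Cas9 into contiguous N- and C-terminal portions that together form the full-length coding sequence. This is fused at its C-terminus to a nucleoplasmin nuclear localization signal and terminated by the bovine growth hormone polyadenylation signal. Cutting near the stop codon is the usual setup for C-terminal modification of an endogenous gene with a co-delivered repair template, as the "Cterm" name suggests, but the record does not describe a donor or the intended tag.
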