Features (pLannotate 1.2.2; 18 found; start..end, strand, type, name):
      1..241     +  promoter       U6 promoter: RNA polymerase III promoter for human U6 snRNA
    270..345     +  misc_RNA       gRNA scaffold: guide RNA scaffold for the Streptococcus pyogenes CRISPR/Cas9 system
    352..395     +  misc_RNA       gRNA scaffold (fragment): guide RNA scaffold for the Streptococcus pyogenes CRISPR/Cas9 system
    442..727     +  enhancer       CMV enhancer: human cytomegalovirus immediate early enhancer; contains an 18-bp deletion relative to the standard CMV enhancer
    729..1006    +  promoter       chicken β-actin promoter: No description available
   1007..1234    +  intron         hybrid intron: hybrid between chicken β-actin (CBA) and minute virus of mice (MMV) introns (Gray et al., 2011)
   1372..2973    +  CDS            Cas9(N): N-terminal portion of Streptococcus pyogenes Cas9 (Zetsche et al., 2015)
   2974..5472    +  CDS            Cas9(C): C-terminal portion of Streptococcus pyogenes Cas9 (Zetsche et al., 2015)
   5473..5520    +  CDS            nucleoplasmin NLS: bipartite nuclear localization signal from nucleoplasmin
   5554..5665    +  polyA_signal   bGH poly(A) signal: bovine growth hormone polyadenylation signal
   5770..5910    +  repeat_region  AAV2 ITR: inverted terminal repeat of adeno-associated virus serotype 2 inverted
   5915..5966    -  misc_feature   bom (fragment): basis of mobility region from pBR322
   5985..6440    +  rep_origin     f1 ori (sequence partly withheld): f1 bacteriophage origin of replication; arrow indicates direction of (+) strand synthesis
   6441..6490    -  misc_feature   bom (fragment): basis of mobility region from pBR322
   6592..6627    -  CDS            rop (fragment): Rop protein, which maintains plasmids at low copy number; rop
   6722..6826    +  promoter       AmpR promoter: bla
   6827..7687    +  CDS            AmpR: β-lactamase; bla; confers resistance to ampicillin, carbenicillin, and related antibiotics
   7858..8446    +  rep_origin     ori: high-copy-number ColE1/pMB1/pBR322/pUC origin of replication
>Addgene plasmid #156451 | pX330-EN1680_Sororin-Cterm | addgene full sequence | sequence record 310242 | Addgene NGS Result
GAGGGCCTATTTCCCATGATTCCTTCATATTTGCATATACGATACAAGGCTGTTAGAGAGATAATTGGAA
TTAATTTGACTGTAAACACAAAGATATTAGTACAAAATACGTGACGTAGAAAGTAATAATTTCTTGGGTA
GTTTGCAGTTTTAAAATTATGTTTTAAAATGGACTATCATATGCTTACCGTAACTTGAAAGTATTTCGAT
TTCTTGGCTTTATATATCTTGTGGAAAGGACGAACCACCGGGATGCCCGTCATTAAGTGGTTTTAGAGCT
AGAAATAGCAAGTTAAAATAAGGCTAGTCCGTTATCAACTTGAAAAAGTGGCACCGAGTCGGTGCTTTTT
TGTTTTAGAGCTAGAAATAGCAAGTTAAAATAAGGCTAGTCCGTTTTTAGCGCGTGCGCCAATTCTGCAG
ACAAATGGCTCTAGAGGTACCCGTTACATAACTTACGGTAAATGGCCCGCCTGGCTGACCGCCCAACGAC
CCCCGCCCATTGACGTCAATAGTAACGCCAATAGGGACTTTCCATTGACGTCAATGGGTGGAGTATTTAC
GGTAAACTGCCCACTTGGCAGTACATCAAGTGTATCATATGCCAAGTACGCCCCCTATTGACGTCAATGA
CGGTAAATGGCCCGCCTGGCATTGTGCCCAGTACATGACCTTATGGGACTTTCCTACTTGGCAGTACATC
TACGTATTAGTCATCGCTATTACCATGGTCGAGGTGAGCCCCACGTTCTGCTTCACTCTCCCCATCTCCC
CCCCCTCCCCACCCCCAATTTTGTATTTATTTATTTTTTAATTATTTTGTGCAGCGATGGGGGCGGGGGG
GGGGGGGGGGCGCGCGCCRGGGGGGGSGGGGGGGGGSGGGGGGSGGGGSGGGGSGAGGCGGAGAGGTGCG
GCGGCAGCCAATCAGAGCGGCGCGCTCCGAAAGTTTCCTTTTATGGCGAGGCGGCGGCGGCGGCGGCCCT
ATAAAAAGCGAAGCGCGCGGCGGGCGGGAGTCGCTGCGCGCTGCCTTCGCCCCGTGCCCCGCTCCGCCGC
CGCCTCGCGCCGCCCGCCCCGGCTCTGACTGACCGCGTTACTCCCACAGGTGAGCGGGCGGGACGGCCCT
TCTCCTCCGGGCTGTAATTAGCTGAGCAAGAGGTAAGGGTTTAAGGGATGGTTGGTTGGTGGGGTATTAA
TGTTTAATTACCTGGAGCACCTGCCTGAAATCACTTTTTTTCAGGTTGGACCGGTGCCACCATGGACTAT
AAGGACCACGACGGAGACTACAAGGATCATGATATTGATTACAAAGACGATGACGATAAGATGGCCCCAA
AGAAGAAGCGGAAGGTCGGTATCCACGGAGTCCCAGCAGCCGACAAGAAGTACAGCATCGGCCTGGACAT
CGGCACCAACTCTGTGGGCTGGGCCGTGATCACCGACGAGTACAAGGTGCCCAGCAAGAAATTCAAGGTG
CTGGGCAACACCGACCGGCACAGCATCAAGAAGAACCTGATCGGAGCCCTGCTGTTCGACAGCGGCGAAA
CAGCCGAGGCCACCCGGCTGAAGAGAACCGCCAGAAGAAGATACACCAGACGGAAGAACCGGATCTGCTA
TCTGCAAGAGATCTTCAGCAACGAGATGGCCAAGGTGGACGACAGCTTCTTCCACAGACTGGAAGAGTCC
TTCCTGGTGGAAGAGGATAAGAAGCACGAGCGGCACCCCATCTTCGGCAACATCGTGGACGAGGTGGCCT
ACCACGAGAAGTACCCCACCATCTACCACCTGAGAAAGAAACTGGTGGACAGCACCGACAAGGCCGACCT
GCGGCTGATCTATCTGGCCCTGGCCCACATGATCAAGTTCCGGGGCCACTTCCTGATCGAGGGCGACCTG
AACCCCGACAACAGCGACGTGGACAAGCTGTTCATCCAGCTGGTGCAGACCTACAACCAGCTGTTCGAGG
AAAACCCCATCAACGCCAGCGGCGTGGACGCCAAGGCCATCCTGTCTGCCAGACTGAGCAAGAGCAGACG
GCTGGAAAATCTGATCGCCCAGCTGCCCGGCGAGAAGAAGAATGGCCTGTTCGGAAACCTGATTGCCCTG
AGCCTGGGCCTGACCCCCAACTTCAAGAGCAACTTCGACCTGGCCGAGGATGCCAAACTGCAGCTGAGCA
AGGACACCTACGACGACGACCTGGACAACCTGCTGGCCCAGATCGGCGACCAGTACGCCGACCTGTTTCT
GGCCGCCAAGAACCTGTCCGACGCCATCCTGCTGAGCGACATCCTGAGAGTGAACACCGAGATCACCAAG
GCCCCCCTGAGCGCCTCTATGATCAAGAGATACGACGAGCACCACCAGGACCTGACCCTGCTGAAAGCTC
TCGTGCGGCAGCAGCTGCCTGAGAAGTACAAAGAGATTTTCTTCGACCAGAGCAAGAACGGCTACGCCGG
CTACATTGACGGCGGAGCCAGCCAGGAAGAGTTCTACAAGTTCATCAAGCCCATCCTGGAAAAGATGGAC
GGCACCGAGGAACTGCTCGTGAAGCTGAACAGAGAGGACCTGCTGCGGAAGCAGCGGACCTTCGACAACG
GCAGCATCCCCCACCAGATCCACCTGGGAGAGCTGCACGCCATTCTGCGGCGGCAGGAAGATTTTTACCC
ATTCCTGAAGGACAACCGGGAAAAGATCGAGAAGATCCTGACCTTCCGCATCCCCTACTACGTGGGCCCT
CTGGCCAGGGGAAACAGCAGATTCGCCTGGATGACCAGAAAGAGCGAGGAAACCATCACCCCCTGGAACT
TCGAGGAAGTGGTGGACAAGGGCGCTTCCGCCCAGAGCTTCATCGAGCGGATGACCAACTTCGATAAGAA
CCTGCCCAACGAGAAGGTGCTGCCCAAGCACAGCCTGCTGTACGAGTACTTCACCGTGTATAACGAGCTG
ACCAAAGTGAAATACGTGACCGAGGGAATGAGAAAGCCCGCCTTCCTGAGCGGCGAGCAGAAAAAGGCCA
TCGTGGACCTGCTGTTCAAGACCAACCGGAAAGTGACCGTGAAGCAGCTGAAAGAGGACTACTTCAAGAA
AATCGAGTGCTTCGACTCCGTGGAAATCTCCGGCGTGGAAGATCGGTTCAACGCCTCCCTGGGCACATAC
CACGATCTGCTGAAAATTATCAAGGACAAGGACTTCCTGGACAATGAGGAAAACGAGGACATTCTGGAAG
ATATCGTGCTGACCCTGACACTGTTTGAGGACAGAGAGATGATCGAGGAACGGCTGAAAACCTATGCCCA
CCTGTTCGACGACAAAGTGATGAAGCAGCTGAAGCGGCGGAGATACACCGGCTGGGGCAGGCTGAGCCGG
AAGCTGATCAACGGCATCCGGGACAAGCAGTCCGGCAAGACAATCCTGGATTTCCTGAAGTCCGACGGCT
TCGCCAACAGAAACTTCATGCAGCTGATCCACGACGACAGCCTGACCTTTAAAGAGGACATCCAGAAAGC
CCAGGTGTCCGGCCAGGGCGATAGCCTGCACGAGCACATTGCCAATCTGGCCGGCAGCCCCGCCATTAAG
AAGGGCATCCTGCAGACAGTGAAGGTGGTGGACGAGCTCGTGAAAGTGATGGGCCGGCACAAGCCCGAGA
ACATCGTGATCGAAATGGCCAGAGAGAACCAGACCACCCAGAAGGGACAGAAGAACAGCCGCGAGAGAAT
GAAGCGGATCGAAGAGGGCATCAAAGAGCTGGGCAGCCAGATCCTGAAAGAACACCCCGTGGAAAACACC
CAGCTGCAGAACGAGAAGCTGTACCTGTACTACCTGCAGAATGGGCGGGATATGTACGTGGACCAGGAAC
TGGACATCAACCGGCTGTCCGACTACGATGTGGACCATATCGTGCCTCAGAGCTTTCTGAAGGACGACTC
CATCGACAACAAGGTGCTGACCAGAAGCGACAAGAACCGGGGCAAGAGCGACAACGTGCCCTCCGAAGAG
GTCGTGAAGAAGATGAAGAACTACTGGCGGCAGCTGCTGAACGCCAAGCTGATTACCCAGAGAAAGTTCG
ACAATCTGACCAAGGCCGAGAGAGGCGGCCTGAGCGAACTGGATAAGGCCGGCTTCATCAAGAGACAGCT
GGTGGAAACCCGGCAGATCACAAAGCACGTGGCACAGATCCTGGACTCCCGGATGAACACTAAGTACGAC
GAGAATGACAAGCTGATCCGGGAAGTGAAAGTGATCACCCTGAAGTCCAAGCTGGTGTCCGATTTCCGGA
AGGATTTCCAGTTTTACAAAGTGCGCGAGATCAACAACTACCACCACGCCCACGACGCCTACCTGAACGC
CGTCGTGGGAACCGCCCTGATCAAAAAGTACCCTAAGCTGGAAAGCGAGTTCGTGTACGGCGACTACAAG
GTGTACGACGTGCGGAAGATGATCGCCAAGAGCGAGCAGGAAATCGGCAAGGCTACCGCCAAGTACTTCT
TCTACAGCAACATCATGAACTTTTTCAAGACCGAGATTACCCTGGCCAACGGCGAGATCCGGAAGCGGCC
TCTGATCGAGACAAACGGCGAAACCGGGGAGATCGTGTGGGATAAGGGCCGGGATTTTGCCACCGTGCGG
AAAGTGCTGAGCATGCCCCAAGTGAATATCGTGAAAAAGACCGAGGTGCAGACAGGCGGCTTCAGCAAAG
AGTCTATCCTGCCCAAGAGGAACAGCGATAAGCTGATCGCCAGAAAGAAGGACTGGGACCCTAAGAAGTA
CGGCGGCTTCGACAGCCCCACCGTGGCCTATTCTGTGCTGGTGGTGGCCAAAGTGGAAAAGGGCAAGTCC
AAGAAACTGAAGAGTGTGAAAGAGCTGCTGGGGATCACCATCATGGAAAGAAGCAGCTTCGAGAAGAATC
CCATCGACTTTCTGGAAGCCAAGGGCTACAAAGAAGTGAAAAAGGACCTGATCATCAAGCTGCCTAAGTA
CTCCCTGTTCGAGCTGGAAAACGGCCGGAAGAGAATGCTGGCCTCTGCCGGCGAACTGCAGAAGGGAAAC
GAACTGGCCCTGCCCTCCAAATATGTGAACTTCCTGTACCTGGCCAGCCACTATGAGAAGCTGAAGGGCT
CCCCCGAGGATAATGAGCAGAAACAGCTGTTTGTGGAACAGCACAAGCACTACCTGGACGAGATCATCGA
GCAGATCAGCGAGTTCTCCAAGAGAGTGATCCTGGCCGACGCTAATCTGGACAAAGTGCTGTCCGCCTAC
AACAAGCACCGGGATAAGCCCATCAGAGAGCAGGCCGAGAATATCATCCACCTGTTTACCCTGACCAATC
TGGGAGCCCCTGCCGCCTTCAAGTACTTTGACACCACCATCGACCGGAAGAGGTACACCAGCACCAAAGA
GGTGCTGGACGCCACCCTGATCCACCAGAGCATCACCGGCCTGTACGAGACACGGATCGACCTGTCTCAG
CTGGGAGGCGACAAAAGGCCGGCGGCCACGAAAAAGGCCGGCCAGGCAAAAAAGAAAAAGTAAGAATTCC
TAGAGCTCGCTGATCAGCCTCGACTGTGCCTTCTAGTTGCCAGCCATCTGTTGTTTGCCCCTCCCCCGTG
CCTTCCTTGACCCTGGAAGGTGCCACTCCCACTGTCCTTTCCTAATAAAATGAGGAAATTGCATCGCATT
GTCTGAGTAGGTGTCATTCTATTCTGGGGGGTGGGGTGGGGCAGGACAGCAAGGGGGAGGATTGGGAAGA
GAATAGCAGGCATGCTGGGGAGCGGCCGCAGGAACCCCTAGTGATGGAGTTGGCCACTCCCTCTCTGCGC
GCTCGCTCGCTCACTGAGGCCGGGCGACCAAAGGTCGCCCGACGCCCGGGCTTTGCCCGGGCGGCCTCAG
TGAGCGAGCGAGCGCGCAGCTGCCTGCAGGGGCGCCTGATGCGGTATTTTCTCCTTACGCATCTGTGCGG
TATTTCACACCGCATA
[95 nt withheld, positions 5967-6061]
T
[46 nt withheld, positions 6063-6108]
C
[141 nt withheld, positions 6110-6250]
CCTTTGACGTTGGAGTCCACGTTCTTT
[37 nt withheld, positions 6278-6314]
ACTCTATCTCGGGCTATTCTTTTGATTTATAAGGGATTTTGCCGATTTCGGTCTATTGGTTAAAAAATGA
GCTGATTTAACAAAAATTTAACGCGAATTTTAACAAAATATTAACGTTTACAATTTTATGGTGCACTCTC
AGTACAATCTGCTCTGATGCCGCATAGTTAAGCCAGCCCCGACACCCGCCAACACCCGCTGACGCGCCCT
GACGGGCTTGTCTGCTCCCGGCATCCGCTTACAGACAAGCTGTGACCGTCTCCGGGAGCTGCATGTGTCA
GAGGTTTTCACCGTCATCACCGAAACGCGCGAGACGAAAGGGCCTCGTGATACGCCTATTTTTATAGGTT
AATGTCATGATAATAATGGTTTCTTAGACGTCAGGTGGCACTTTTCGGGGAAATGTGCGCGGAACCCCTA
TTTGTTTATTTTTCTAAATACATTCAAATATGTATCCGCTCATGAGACAATAACCCTGATAAATGCTTCA
ATAATATTGAAAAAGGAAGAGTATGAGTATTCAACATTTCCGTGTCGCCCTTATTCCCTTTTTTGCGGCA
TTTTGCCTTCCTGTTTTTGCTCACCCAGAAACGCTGGTGAAAGTAAAAGATGCTGAAGATCAGTTGGGTG
CACGAGTGGGTTACATCGAACTGGATCTCAACAGCGGTAAGATCCTTGAGAGTTTTCGCCCCGAAGAACG
TTTTCCAATGATGAGCACTTTTAAAGTTCTGCTATGTGGCGCGGTATTATCCCGTATTGACGCCGGGCAA
GAGCAACTCGGTCGCCGCATACACTATTCTCAGAATGACTTGGTTGAGTACTCACCAGTCACAGAAAAGC
ATCTTACGGATGGCATGACAGTAAGAGAATTATGCAGTGCTGCCATAACCATGAGTGATAACACTGCGGC
CAACTTACTTCTGACAACGATCGGAGGACCGAAGGAGCTAACCGCTTTTTTGCACAACATGGGGGATCAT
GTAACTCGCCTTGATCGTTGGGAACCGGAGCTGAATGAAGCCATACCAAACGACGAGCGTGACACCACGA
TGCCTGTAGCAATGGCAACAACGTTGCGCAAACTATTAACTGGCGAACTACTTACTCTAGCTTCCCGGCA
ACAATTAATAGACTGGATGGAGGCGGATAAAGTTGCAGGACCACTTCTGCGCTCGGCCCTTCCGGCTGGC
TGGTTTATTGCTGATAAATCTGGAGCCGGTGAGCGTGGAAGCCGCGGTATCATTGCAGCACTGGGGCCAG
ATGGTAAGCCCTCCCGTATCGTAGTTATCTACACGACGGGGAGTCAGGCAACTATGGATGAACGAAATAG
ACAGATCGCTGAGATAGGTGCCTCACTGATTAAGCATTGGTAACTGTCAGACCAAGTTTACTCATATATA
CTTTAGATTGATTTAAAACTTCATTTTTAATTTAAAAGGATCTAGGTGAAGATCCTTTTTGATAATCTCA
TGACCAAAATCCCTTAACGTGAGTTTTCGTTCCACTGAGCGTCAGACCCCGTAGAAAAGATCAAAGGATC
TTCTTGAGATCCTTTTTTTCTGCGCGTAATCTGCTGCTTGCAAACAAAAAAACCACCGCTACCAGCGGTG
GTTTGTTTGCCGGATCAAGAGCTACCAACTCTTTTTCCGAAGGTAACTGGCTTCAGCAGAGCGCAGATAC
CAAATACTGTTCTTCTAGTGTAGCCGTAGTTAGGCCACCACTTCAAGAACTCTGTAGCACCGCCTACATA
CCTCGCTCTGCTAATCCTGTTACCAGTGGCTGCTGCCAGTGGCGATAAGTCGTGTCTTACCGGGTTGGAC
TCAAGACGATAGTTACCGGATAAGGCGCAGCGGTCGGGCTGAACGGGGGGTTCGTGCACACAGCCCAGCT
TGGAGCGAACGACCTACACCGAACTGAGATACCTACAGCGTGAGCTATGAGAAAGCGCCACGCTTCCCGA
AGGGAGAAAGGCGGACAGGTATCCGGTAAGCGGCAGGGTCGGAACAGGAGAGCGCACGAGGGAGCTTCCA
GGGGGAAACGCCTGGTATCTTTATAGTCCTGTCGGGTTTCGCCACCTCTGACTTGAGCGTCGATTTTTGT
GATGCTCGTCAGGGGGGCGGAGCCTATGGAAAAACGCCAGCAACGCGGCCTTTTTACGGTTCCTGGCCTT
TTGCTGGCCTTTTGCTCACATGT
